Addgene plasmid #97037: 13SA-csy4
Purpose: Spectinomycin resistant plasmid with a CDF origin that expresses Csy4 when IPTG induced, for coexpression with Series 371 vectors
Depositing lab: Chris Jeans. Depositing organization: University of California, Berkeley.
Backbone
  Vector backbone: pET co-transformation cloning vector (13S-A)
  Backbone size w/o insert (bp): 3566
  Total vector size (bp): 4135
  Vector type: Bacterial Expression
Growth in bacteria
  Bacterial resistance: Spectinomycin, 50 μg/mL
  Growth temperature: 37°C
  Growth strain: DH5alpha
  Copy number: Low Copy
Gene/Insert
  Gene/Insert name: Cys4
  Species: Pseudomonas aeruginosa
  Insert size (bp): 564
  Promoter: T7
  Cloning method: Ligation Independent Cloning
  Sequencing primers: 5′ T7 Forward; 3′ T7 Reverse
Terms and licenses: Academic/Nonprofit Terms; Industry Terms: Not Available to Industry
How to cite: 13SA-csy4 was a gift from Chris Jeans (Addgene plasmid # 97037 ; http://n2t.net/addgene:97037 ; RRID:Addgene_97037)
