[The description below was written by a language model from this plasmid's Addgene catalogue record and pLannotate feature annotations shown in this document.]
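Description:
13SA-csy4 is a bacterial expression plasmid built on the 13S-A pET-style co-transformation backbone, a roughly 4.1 kb, low-copy vector designed to sit alongside a second expression plasmid in the same E. coli cell. It replicates from the CloDF13 (CDF) origin, which is compatible with the origins found on most other common expression vectors. Selection uses the aadA aminoglycoside adenylyltransferase gene, driven here by the AmpR (bla) promoter, which confers spectinomycin (and streptomycin) resistance. The short TcR and SET1 fragments picked up by annotation appear to be backbone remnants or partial matches rather than functional elements.

The payload is the Pseudomonas aeruginosa csy4 gene (also called cas6f; the catalogue insert field spells it "Cys4"), inserted by ligation-independent cloning. Csy4 is the CRISPR-associated endoribonuclease that processes pre-crRNA into individual crRNA units. The coding sequence lies downstream of a T7 promoter with an adjacent lac operator and the T7 gene 10 ribosome binding site, and is followed by a T7 terminator. A plasmid-borne lacI gene under its own promoter supplies lac repressor, so transcription stays repressed until IPTG is added, and expression requires a host that provides T7 RNA polymerase. No affinity tag on Csy4 is annotated or stated in the record.

According to the record, the plasmid is intended for IPTG-induced coexpression of Csy4 with the "Series 371" vectors. The record does not describe those partner vectors or the specific role Csy4 plays with them.
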