Features (pLannotate 1.2.2; 14 found; start..end, strand, type, name):
      3..1085    -  CDS            lacI: lac repressor; lacI; The lac repressor binds to the lac operator to inhibit transcription in E. coli. This inhibition can be relieved by adding lactose or isopropyl-β-D-thiogalactopyranoside (IPTG).
   1086..1163    -  promoter       lacI promoter: lacI
   1171..1206    -  CDS            TcR (fragment): tetracycline efflux protein; tet; confers resistance to tetracycline
   1209..1227    +  promoter       T7 promoter: promoter for bacteriophage T7 RNA polymerase
   1235..1251    +  protein_bind   lac operator: The lac repressor binds to the lac operator to inhibit transcription in E. coli. This inhibition can be relieved by adding lactose or isopropyl-β-D-thiogalactopyranoside (IPTG). lac repressor encoded by lacI
   1308..1330    +  RBS            RBS: efficient ribosome binding site from bacteriophage T7 gene 10 (Olins and Rangwala, 1989)
   1339..1899    +  CDS            cas6f: CAS6_PSEAB - Also known as csy4. Experimental evidence at protein level: Swiss-Prot protein existence level 1. CRISPR (clustered regularly interspaced short palindromic repeat) is an adaptive immune system that provides protection against mobile genetic elements (viruses, transposable elements and conjugative plasmids). CRISPR clusters contain sequences complementary to antecedent mobile elements and target invading nucleic acids. CRISPR clusters are transcribed and processed into CRISPR RNA (crRNA). Processes pre-crRNA into individual crRNA units. Absolutely required for crRNA production or s
   1984..2033    +  CDS            SET1 (fragment): solubility-enhancement tag derived from T7 phage gene 10B
   2041..2088    +  terminator     T7 terminator: transcription terminator for bacteriophage T7 RNA polymerase
   2262..3050    -  CDS            aadA: S3AD_ECOLX - Experimental evidence at protein level: Swiss-Prot protein existence level 1. Mediates bacterial resistance to the antibiotics streptomycin and spectinomycin. From Escherichia coli.
   3051..3142    -  promoter       AmpR promoter: bla
   3190..3928    -  rep_origin     CloDF13 ori: Plasmids containing the CloDF13 (CDF) origin of replication can be propagated in E. coli cells that contain additional plasmids with compatible origins.
   4024..4088    -  CDS            TcR (fragment): tetracycline efflux protein; tet; confers resistance to tetracycline
   4103..4124    -  protein_bind   CAP binding site: CAP binding activates transcription in the presence of cAMP. E. coli catabolite activator protein
>Addgene plasmid #97037 | 13SA-csy4 | addgene full sequence | sequence record 182491 | Addgene NGS Result
GCTCACTGCCCGCTTTCCAGTCGGGAAACCTGTCGTGCCAGCTGCATTAATGAATCGGCCAACGCGCGGG
GAGAGGCGGTTTGCGTATTGGGCGCCAGGGTGGTTTTTCTTTTCACCAGTGAGACGGGCAACAGCTGATT
GCCCTTCACCGCCTGGCCCTGAGAGAGTTGCAGCAAGCGGTCCACGCTGGTTTGCCCCAGCAGGCGAAAA
TCCTGTTTGATGGTGGTTAACGGCGGGATATAACATGAGCTGTCTTCGGTATCGTCGTATCCCACTACCG
AGATGTCCGCACCAACGCGCAGCCCGGACTCGGTAATGGCGCGCATTGCGCCCAGCGCCATCTGATCGTT
GGCAACCAGCATCGCAGTGGGAACGATGCCCTCATTCAGCATTTGCATGGTTTGTTGAAAACCGGACATG
GCACTCCAGTCGCCTTCCCGTTCCGCTATCGGCTGAATTTGATTGCGAGTGAGATATTTATGCCAGCCAG
CCAGACGCAGACGCGCCGAGACAGAACTTAATGGGCCCGCTAACAGCGCGATTTGCTGGTGACCCAATGC
GACCAGATGCTCCACGCCCAGTCGCGTACCGTCTTCATGGGAGAAAATAATACTGTTGATGGGTGTCTGG
TCAGAGACATCAAGAAATAACGCCGGAACATTAGTGCAGGCAGCTTCCACAGCAATGGCATCCTGGTCAT
CCAGCGGATAGTTAATGATCAGCCCACTGACGCGTTGCGCGAGAAGATTGTGCACCGCCGCTTTACAGGC
TTCGACGCCGCTTCGTTCTACCATCGACACCACCACGCTGGCACCCAGTTGATCGGCGCGAGATTTAATC
GCCGCGACAATTTGCGACGGCGCGTGCAGGGCCAGACTGGAGGTGGCAACGCCAATCAGCAACGACTGTT
TGCCCGCCAGTTGTTGTGCCACGCGGTTGGGAATGTAATTCAGCTCCGCCATCGCCGCTTCCACTTTTTC
CCGCGTTTTCGCAGAAACGTGGCTGGCCTGGTTCACCACGCGGGAAACGGTCTGATAAGAGACACCGGCA
TACTCTGCGACATCGTATAACGTTACTGGTTTCACATTCACCACCCTGAATTGACTCTCTTCCGGGCGCT
ATCATGCCATACCGCGAAAGGTTTTGCGCCATTCGATGGTGTCCGGGATCTCGACGCTCTCCCTTATGCG
ACTCCTGCATTAGGAAATTAATACGACTCACTATAGGGAGAGAATTGTGAGCGGATAACAATTCCCCTGT
AGATTAATTAAGCGGCCGCCCTGCAGGACTCGAGTTCTAGAAATAATTTTGTTTAACTTTAAGAAGGAGA
TATAGATCATGGACCACTACCTCGACATTCGCTTGCGACCGGACCCGGAATTTCCCCCGGCGCAACTCAT
GAGCGTGCTCTTCGGCAAGCTCCACCAGGCCCTGGTGGCACAGGGCGGGGACAGGATCGGCGTGAGCTTC
CCCGACCTCGACGAAAGCCGCTCCCGGCTGGGCGAGCGCCTGCGCATTCATGCCTCGGCGGACGACCTTC
GTGCCCTGCTCGCCCGGCCCTGGCTGGAAGGGTTGCGGGACCATCTGCAATTCGGAGAACCGGCAGTCGT
GCCTCACCCCACACCGTACCGTCAGGTCAGTCGGGTTCAGGCGAAAAGCAATCCGGAACGCCTGCGGCGG
CGGCTCATGCGCCGGCACGATCTGAGTGAGGAGGAGGCTCGGAAACGCATTCCCGATACGGTCGCGAGAG
CCTTGGACCTGCCCTTCGTCACGCTACGCAGCCAGAGCACCGGACAGCACTTCCGTCTCTTCATCCGCCA
CGGGCCGTTGCAGGTGACGGCAGAGGAAGGAGGATTCACCTGTTACGGGTTGAGCAAAGGAGGTTTCGTT
CCCTGGTTCTAATAAGATCCCAACTCCATAAGGATCCGCGATCGCGGCGCGCCACCTGGTGGCCGGCCGG
TACCACGCGTGCGCGCTGATCCGGCTGCTAACAAAGCCCGAAAGGAAGCTGAGTTGGCTGCTGCCACCGC
TGAGCAATAACTAGCATAACCCCTTGGGGCCTCTAAACGGGTCTTGAGGGGTTTTTTGCTGAAACCTCAG
GCATTTGAGAAGCACACGGTCACACTGCTTCCGGTAGTCAATAAACCGGTAAACCAGCAATAGACATAAG
CGGCTATTTAACGACCCTGCCCTGAACCGACGACCGGGTCATCGTGGCCGGATCTTGCGGCCCCTCGGCT
TGAACGAATTGTTAGACATTATTTGCCGACTACCTTGGTGATCTCGCCTTTCACGTAATGGACAAATTCT
TCCAACTGATCTGCGCGCGAGGCCAAGCGATCTTCTTCTTGTCCAAGATAAGCCTGTCTAGCTTCAAGTA
TGACGGGCTGATACTGGGCCGGCAGGCGCTCCATTGCCCAGTCGGCAGCGACATCCTTCGGCGCGATTTT
GCCGGTTACTGCGCTGTACCAAATGCGGGACAACGTAAGCACTACATTTCGCTCATCGCCAGCCCAGTCG
GGCGGCGAGTTCCATAGCGTTAAGGTTTCATTTAGCGCCTCAAATAGATCCTGTTCAGGAACCGGATCAA
AGAGTTCCTCCGCCGCTGGACCTACCAAGGCAACGCTATGTTCTCTTGCTTTTGTCAGCAAGATAGCCAG
ATCAATGTCGATCGTGGCTGGCTCGAAGATACCTGCAAGAATGTCATTGCGCTGCCATTCTCCAAATTGC
AGTTCGCGCTTAGCTGGATAACGCCACGGAATGATGTCGTCGTGCACAACAATGGTGACTTCTACAGCGC
GGAGAATCTCGCTCTCTCCAGGGGAAGCCGAAGTTTCCAAAAGGTCGTTGATCAAAGCTCGCCGCGTTGT
TTCATCAAGCCTTACGGTCACCGTAACCAGCAAATCAATATCACTGTGCGGCTTCAGGCCGCCATCCACT
GCGGAGCCGTACAAATGTACGGCCAGCAACGTCGGTTCGAGATGGCGCTCGATGACGCCAACTACCTCTG
ATAGTTGAGTCGATACTTCGGCGATCACCGCTTCCCTCATACTCTTCCTTTTTCATTATTATTGAAGCAT
TTATCAGGGTTATTGTCTCATGAGCGGATACATATTTGAATGTATTTAGAAAAATAAACAAATAGCTAGC
TCACTCGGTCGCTACGCTCCGGGCGTGAGACTGCGGCGGGCGCTGCGGACACATACAAAGTTACCCACAG
ATTCCGTGGATAAGCAGGGGACTAACATGTGAGGCAAAACAGCAGGGCCGCGCCGGTGGCGTTTTTCCAT
AGGCTCCGCCCTCCTGCCAGAGTTCACATAAACAGACGCTTTTCCGGTGCATCTGTGGGAGCCGTGAGGC
TCAACCATGAATCTGACAGTACGGGCGAAACCCGACAGGACTTAAAGATCCCCACCGTTTCCGGCGGGTC
GCTCCCTCTTGCGCTCTCCTGTTCCGACCCTGCCGTTTACCGGATACCTGTTCCGCCTTTCTCCCTTACG
GGAAGTGTGGCGCTTTCTCATAGCTCACACACTGGTATCTCGGCTCGGTGTAGGTCGTTCGCTCCAAGCT
GGGCTGTAAGCAAGAACTCCCCGTTCAGCCCGACTGCTGCGCCTTATCCGGTAACTGTTCACTTGAGTCC
AACCCGGAAAAGCACGGTAAAACGCCACTGGCAGCAGCCATTGGTAACTGGGAGTTCGCAGAGGATTTGT
TTAGCTAAACACGCGGTTGCTCTTGAAGTGTGCGCCAAAGTCCGGCTACACTGGAAGGACAGATTTGGTT
GCTGTGCTCTGCGAAAGCCAGTTACCACGGTTAAGCAGTTCCCCAACTGACTTAACCTTCGATCAAACCA
CCTCCCCAGGTGGTTTTTTCGTTTACAGGGCAAAAGATTACGCGCAGAAAAAAAGGATCTCAAGAAGATC
CTTTGATCTTTTCTACTGAACCGCTCTTATTTCAGTGCAATTTATCTCTTCAAATGTAGCACCTGAAGTC
AGCCCCATACGATATAAGTTGTAATTCTCATGTTAGTCATGCCCCGCGCCCACCGGAAGGAGCTGACTGG
GTTGAAGGCTCTCAAGGGCATCGGTCGAGATCCCGGTGCCTAATGAGTGAGCTAACTTACATTAATTGCG
TTGC
